# Supplementary material for: Gli3R-mediated inhibition of hedgehog signaling alters the embryonic transcriptome in zebrafish
Source: G3 (Bethesda). 2026 Jan 16;16(3):jkaf306. doi: 10.1093/g3journal/jkaf306 (PMC12958812; doi:10.1093/g3journal/jkaf306)
Supplement: jkaf306_Supplementary_Data [file jkaf306_supplementary_data.zip › Supplementary_File_1_G3-2025-406235.gb]

LOCUS       Ubi-zGli3r_colony_B       13625 bp    DNA     circular SYN 17-SEP-2025
DEFINITION  .
ACCESSION
VERSION     .
KEYWORDS    .
SOURCE      .
  ORGANISM  .
COMMENT     Annotated with pLannotate v1.2.0.
FEATURES             Location/Qualifiers
     protein_bind    2537..2561
                     /note="pLannotate"
                     /database="snapgene"
                     /identity="100.0"
                     /match_length="100.0"
                     /fragment="False"
                     /other="protein_bind"
                     /label="attB1"
     CDS             2579..4591
                     /note="pLannotate"
                     /database="swissprot"
                     /identity="74.1"
                     /match_length="43.1"
                     /fragment="True"
                     /other="CDS"
                     /label="GLI3 (fragment)"
     protein_bind    complement(4593..4617)
                     /note="pLannotate"
                     /database="snapgene"
                     /identity="100.0"
                     /match_length="100.0"
                     /fragment="False"
                     /other="protein_bind"
                     /label="attB2"
     misc_feature    4646..4837
                     /ApEinfo_fwdcolor="#ffb78b"
                     /ApEinfo_revcolor="green"
                     /X-Transferred_From="pTol2-sst1-KALTA4 (digested by KpnI)"
                     /X-Transferred_Similarity="100.00%"
                     /X-Primary_Match="100.00%; Adjusted-Interval-0:0/0; SV40
                     PolyA (<a
                     href=""urn:local:.:eg-hw6apg6"">pTol2-sst1-KALTA4
                     (digested by KpnI)</a>)"
                     /X-Alternative_Match="100.00%; Adjusted-Interval-0:0/0;
                     SV40 PolyA (<a
                     href=""urn:local:.:1k3-hklyn47"">pTol2_zp05_MCS_liver
                     (digested by BamHI, SalI) Fragment 2 - peak 1 - promoter
                     (+1)</a>)"
                     /X-Alternative_Match="100.00%; Adjusted-Interval-0:0/0;
                     SV40 PolyA (<a
                     href=""urn:local:.:110-hv7aakk"">pTol2-sst1-KALTA4</a>)"
                     /X-Alternative_Match="100.00%; Adjusted-Interval-0:0/0;
                     SV40 PolyA (<a
                     href=""urn:local:.:xd-hv7a7zj"">zp0_5-attB,_colony_A
                     (reversed) (digested by SalI, BamHI) Fragment 2</a>)"
                     /X-Alternative_Match="100.00%; Adjusted-Interval-0:0/0;
                     SV40 PolyA (<a
                     href=""urn:local:.:1f1-hkly44l"">pTol2_zp05_MCS_liver
                     (digested by BamHI, SalI) Fragment 2</a>)"
                     /X-Alternative_Match="100.00%; Adjusted-Interval-0:-81/92;
                     primer AP101_R SV40 (<a
                     href=""urn:local:.:eg-hw6apg6"">pTol2-sst1-KALTA4
                     (digested by KpnI)</a>)"
                     /X-Alternative_Match="100.00%; Adjusted-Interval-0:-81/92;
                     primer AP101_R SV40 (<a
                     href=""urn:local:.:1k3-hklyn47"">pTol2_zp05_MCS_liver
                     (digested by BamHI, SalI) Fragment 2 - peak 1 - promoter
                     (+1)</a>)"
                     /X-Alternative_Match="100.00%; Adjusted-Interval-0:-81/92;
                     primer AP101_R SV40 (<a
                     href=""urn:local:.:110-hv7aakk"">pTol2-sst1-KALTA4</a>)"
                     /X-Alternative_Match="100.00%; Adjusted-Interval-0:-81/92;
                     primer AP101_R SV40 (<a
                     href=""urn:local:.:xd-hv7a7zj"">zp0_5-attB,_colony_A
                     (reversed) (digested by SalI, BamHI) Fragment 2</a>)"
                     /X-Alternative_Match="100.00%; Adjusted-Interval-0:-81/92;
                     primer AP101_R SV40 (<a
                     href=""urn:local:.:1f1-hkly44l"">pTol2_zp05_MCS_liver
                     (digested by BamHI, SalI) Fragment 2</a>)"
                     /note="Derived using Geneious Prime 2024.0.3 'Annotate
                     from Database' based on nucleotide similarity"
                     /Transferred_From="Sst1-kalta4_colony_D1 (reversed)"
                     /Transferred_Similarity="100.00%"
                     /Primary_Match="100.00%; Adjusted-Interval-0:0/0; SV40
                     PolyA (<a
                     href=""urn:local:.:dx-hw6ao6j"">Sst1-kalta4_colony_D1
                     (reversed)</a>)"
                     /Alternative_Match="100.00%; Adjusted-Interval-0:0/0; SV40
                     PolyA (<a
                     href=""urn:local:.:pz-jks758q"">sst-peak3-kalta4</a>)"
                     /Alternative_Match="100.00%; Adjusted-Interval-0:0/0; SV40
                     PolyA (<a
                     href=""urn:local:.:qp-jks85gf"">sst-peak4-kalta4</a>)"
                     /Alternative_Match="100.00%; Adjusted-Interval-0:0/0; SV40
                     PolyA (<a
                     href=""urn:local:.:eg-hw6apg6"">pTol2-sst1-KALTA4
                     (digested by KpnI)</a>)"
                     /Alternative_Match="100.00%; Adjusted-Interval-0:0/0; SV40
                     PolyA (<a
                     href=""urn:local:.:e8-hw6apg2"">Sst1-kalta4_colony_D1
                     (digested by KpnI)</a>)"
                     /Alternative_Match="100.00%; Adjusted-Interval-0:0/0; SV40
                     PolyA (<a
                     href=""urn:local:.:oj-jkrhmr3"">sst-prom-kalta4</a>)"
                     /Alternative_Match="100.00%; Adjusted-Interval-0:0/0; SV40
                     PolyA (<a
                     href=""urn:local:.:pg-jkrjx73"">sst-peak1-kalta4</a>)"
                     /Alternative_Match="100.00%; Adjusted-Interval-0:0/0; SV40
                     PolyA (<a
                     href=""urn:local:.:110-hv7aakk"">pTol2-sst1-KALTA4</a>)"
                     /Alternative_Match="100.00%; Adjusted-Interval-0:0/0; SV40
                     PolyA (<a
                     href=""urn:local:.:xd-hv7a7zj"">zp0_5-attB,_colony_A
                     (reversed) (digested by SalI, BamHI) Fragment 2</a>)"
                     /Alternative_Match="100.00%; Adjusted-Interval-0:81/-92;
                     primer AP101_R SV40 (<a
                     href=""urn:local:.:dx-hw6ao6j"">Sst1-kalta4_colony_D1
                     (reversed)</a>)"
                     /label="SV40 PolyA"
     polyA_signal    complement(4898..5030)
                     /ApEinfo_fwdcolor="#ffff7f"
                     /ApEinfo_revcolor="#ffff7f"
                     /X-Transferred_From="pTol2-sst1-KALTA4 (digested by KpnI)"
                     /X-Transferred_Similarity="100.00%"
                     /X-Primary_Match="100.00%; Adjusted-Interval-0:0/0; SV40
                     late polyA (from pCS2+) (<a
                     href=""urn:local:.:eg-hw6apg6"">pTol2-sst1-KALTA4
                     (digested by KpnI)</a>)"
                     /X-Alternative_Match="100.00%; Adjusted-Interval-0:0/0;
                     SV40 late polyA (from pCS2+) (<a
                     href=""urn:local:.:eg-hw6apg6"">pTol2-sst1-KALTA4
                     (digested by KpnI)</a>)"
                     /X-Alternative_Match="100.00%; Adjusted-Interval-0:0/0;
                     SV40 late polyA (from pCS2+) (<a
                     href=""urn:local:.:1k3-hklyn47"">pTol2_zp05_MCS_liver
                     (digested by BamHI, SalI) Fragment 2 - peak 1 - promoter
                     (+1)</a>)"
                     /X-Alternative_Match="100.00%; Adjusted-Interval-0:0/0;
                     SV40 late polyA (from pCS2+) (<a
                     href=""urn:local:.:110-hv7aakk"">pTol2-sst1-KALTA4</a>)"
                     /X-Alternative_Match="100.00%; Adjusted-Interval-0:0/0;
                     SV40 late polyA (from pCS2+) (<a
                     href=""urn:local:.:110-hv7aakk"">pTol2-sst1-KALTA4</a>)"
                     /X-Alternative_Match="100.00%; Adjusted-Interval-0:0/0;
                     SV40 late polyA (from pCS2+) (<a
                     href=""urn:local:.:xd-hv7a7zj"">zp0_5-attB,_colony_A
                     (reversed) (digested by SalI, BamHI) Fragment 2</a>)"
                     /X-Alternative_Match="100.00%; Adjusted-Interval-0:0/0;
                     SV40 late polyA (from pCS2+) (<a
                     href=""urn:local:.:xd-hv7a7zj"">zp0_5-attB,_colony_A
                     (reversed) (digested by SalI, BamHI) Fragment 2</a>)"
                     /X-Alternative_Match="100.00%; Adjusted-Interval-0:0/0;
                     SV40 late polyA (from pCS2+) (<a
                     href=""urn:local:.:1f1-hkly44l"">pTol2_zp05_MCS_liver
                     (digested by BamHI, SalI) Fragment 2</a>)"
                     /note="Derived using Geneious Prime 2024.0.3 'Annotate
                     from Database' based on nucleotide similarity"
                     /Transferred_From="Sst1-kalta4_colony_D1 (reversed)"
                     /Transferred_Similarity="100.00%"
                     /Primary_Match="100.00%; Adjusted-Interval-0:0/0; SV40
                     late polyA (from pCS2+) (<a
                     href=""urn:local:.:dx-hw6ao6j"">Sst1-kalta4_colony_D1
                     (reversed)</a>)"
                     /Alternative_Match="100.00%; Adjusted-Interval-0:0/0; SV40
                     late polyA (from pCS2+) (<a
                     href=""urn:local:.:dx-hw6ao6j"">Sst1-kalta4_colony_D1
                     (reversed)</a>)"
                     /Alternative_Match="100.00%; Adjusted-Interval-0:0/0; SV40
                     late polyA (from pCS2+) (<a
                     href=""urn:local:.:pz-jks758q"">sst-peak3-kalta4</a>)"
                     /Alternative_Match="100.00%; Adjusted-Interval-0:0/0; SV40
                     late polyA (from pCS2+) (<a
                     href=""urn:local:.:pz-jks758q"">sst-peak3-kalta4</a>)"
                     /Alternative_Match="100.00%; Adjusted-Interval-0:0/0; SV40
                     late polyA (from pCS2+) (<a
                     href=""urn:local:.:qp-jks85gf"">sst-peak4-kalta4</a>)"
                     /Alternative_Match="100.00%; Adjusted-Interval-0:0/0; SV40
                     late polyA (from pCS2+) (<a
                     href=""urn:local:.:qp-jks85gf"">sst-peak4-kalta4</a>)"
                     /Alternative_Match="100.00%; Adjusted-Interval-0:0/0; SV40
                     late polyA (from pCS2+) (<a
                     href=""urn:local:.:eg-hw6apg6"">pTol2-sst1-KALTA4
                     (digested by KpnI)</a>)"
                     /Alternative_Match="100.00%; Adjusted-Interval-0:0/0; SV40
                     late polyA (from pCS2+) (<a
                     href=""urn:local:.:eg-hw6apg6"">pTol2-sst1-KALTA4
                     (digested by KpnI)</a>)"
                     /Alternative_Match="100.00%; Adjusted-Interval-0:0/0; SV40
                     late polyA (from pCS2+) (<a
                     href=""urn:local:.:e8-hw6apg2"">Sst1-kalta4_colony_D1
                     (digested by KpnI)</a>)"
                     /Alternative_Match="100.00%; Adjusted-Interval-0:0/0; SV40
                     late polyA (from pCS2+) (<a
                     href=""urn:local:.:e8-hw6apg2"">Sst1-kalta4_colony_D1
                     (digested by KpnI)</a>)"
                     /label="SV40 late polyA (from pCS2+)"
     CDS             complement(5078..5797)
                     /note="pLannotate"
                     /database="snapgene"
                     /identity="100.0"
                     /match_length="100.0"
                     /fragment="False"
                     /other="CDS"
                     /label="EGFP"
     promoter        complement(5798..6696)
                     /ApEinfo_fwdcolor="#ffffbf"
                     /ApEinfo_revcolor="#ffffbf"
                     /X-Transferred_From="pTol2-sst1-KALTA4 (digested by KpnI)"
                     /X-Transferred_Similarity="100.00%"
                     /X-Primary_Match="100.00%; Adjusted-Interval-0:0/0; cmlc2
                     promoter (<a
                     href=""urn:local:.:eg-hw6apg6"">pTol2-sst1-KALTA4
                     (digested by KpnI)</a>)"
                     /X-Alternative_Match="100.00%; Adjusted-Interval-0:0/0;
                     cmlc2 promoter (<a
                     href=""urn:local:.:110-hv7aakk"">pTol2-sst1-KALTA4</a>)"
                     /X-Alternative_Match="100.00%; Adjusted-Interval-0:0/0;
                     cmlc2 promoter (<a
                     href=""urn:local:.:xd-hv7a7zj"">zp0_5-attB,_colony_A
                     (reversed) (digested by SalI, BamHI) Fragment 2</a>)"
                     /note="Derived using Geneious Prime 2024.0.3 'Annotate
                     from Database' based on nucleotide similarity"
                     /Transferred_From="Sst1-kalta4_colony_D1 (reversed)"
                     /Transferred_Similarity="100.00%"
                     /Primary_Match="100.00%; Adjusted-Interval-0:0/0; cmlc2
                     promoter (<a
                     href=""urn:local:.:dx-hw6ao6j"">Sst1-kalta4_colony_D1
                     (reversed)</a>)"
                     /Alternative_Match="100.00%; Adjusted-Interval-0:0/0;
                     cmlc2 promoter (<a
                     href=""urn:local:.:pz-jks758q"">sst-peak3-kalta4</a>)"
                     /Alternative_Match="100.00%; Adjusted-Interval-0:0/0;
                     cmlc2 promoter (<a
                     href=""urn:local:.:qp-jks85gf"">sst-peak4-kalta4</a>)"
                     /Alternative_Match="100.00%; Adjusted-Interval-0:0/0;
                     cmlc2 promoter (<a
                     href=""urn:local:.:eg-hw6apg6"">pTol2-sst1-KALTA4
                     (digested by KpnI)</a>)"
                     /Alternative_Match="100.00%; Adjusted-Interval-0:0/0;
                     cmlc2 promoter (<a
                     href=""urn:local:.:e8-hw6apg2"">Sst1-kalta4_colony_D1
                     (digested by KpnI)</a>)"
                     /Alternative_Match="100.00%; Adjusted-Interval-0:0/0;
                     cmlc2 promoter (<a
                     href=""urn:local:.:oj-jkrhmr3"">sst-prom-kalta4</a>)"
                     /Alternative_Match="100.00%; Adjusted-Interval-0:0/0;
                     cmlc2 promoter (<a
                     href=""urn:local:.:pg-jkrjx73"">sst-peak1-kalta4</a>)"
                     /Alternative_Match="100.00%; Adjusted-Interval-0:0/0;
                     cmlc2 promoter (<a
                     href=""urn:local:.:110-hv7aakk"">pTol2-sst1-KALTA4</a>)"
                     /Alternative_Match="100.00%; Adjusted-Interval-0:0/0;
                     cmlc2 promoter (<a
                     href=""urn:local:.:xd-hv7a7zj"">zp0_5-attB,_colony_A
                     (reversed) (digested by SalI, BamHI) Fragment 2</a>)"
                     /label="cmlc2 promoter"
     misc_feature    6698..7346
                     /ApEinfo_fwdcolor="#f1beff"
                     /ApEinfo_revcolor="#f1beff"
                     /X-Transferred_From="pTol2-sst1-KALTA4 (digested by KpnI)"
                     /X-Transferred_Similarity="100.00%"
                     /X-Primary_Match="100.00%; Adjusted-Interval-0:0/0; Tol2
                     site (<a href=""urn:local:.:eg-hw6apg6"">pTol2-sst1-KALTA4
                     (digested by KpnI)</a>)"
                     /X-Alternative_Match="100.00%; Adjusted-Interval-0:0/0;
                     Tol2 site (<a
                     href=""urn:local:.:110-hv7aakk"">pTol2-sst1-KALTA4</a>)"
                     /X-Alternative_Match="100.00%; Adjusted-Interval-0:0/0;
                     Tol2 site (<a
                     href=""urn:local:.:xd-hv7a7zj"">zp0_5-attB,_colony_A
                     (reversed) (digested by SalI, BamHI) Fragment 2</a>)"
                     /X-Alternative_Match="100.00%; Adjusted-Interval-0:-4/0;
                     Tol2 site (<a
                     href=""urn:local:.:1k3-hklyn47"">pTol2_zp05_MCS_liver
                     (digested by BamHI, SalI) Fragment 2 - peak 1 - promoter
                     (+1)</a>)"
                     /X-Alternative_Match="100.00%; Adjusted-Interval-0:-4/0;
                     Tol2 site (<a
                     href=""urn:local:.:1f1-hkly44l"">pTol2_zp05_MCS_liver
                     (digested by BamHI, SalI) Fragment 2</a>)"
                     /note="Derived using Geneious Prime 2024.0.3 'Annotate
                     from Database' based on nucleotide similarity"
                     /Transferred_From="Sst1-kalta4_colony_D1 (reversed)"
                     /Transferred_Similarity="100.00%"
                     /Primary_Match="100.00%; Adjusted-Interval-0:0/0; Tol2
                     site (<a
                     href=""urn:local:.:dx-hw6ao6j"">Sst1-kalta4_colony_D1
                     (reversed)</a>)"
                     /Alternative_Match="100.00%; Adjusted-Interval-0:0/0; Tol2
                     site (<a
                     href=""urn:local:.:pz-jks758q"">sst-peak3-kalta4</a>)"
                     /Alternative_Match="100.00%; Adjusted-Interval-0:0/0; Tol2
                     site (<a
                     href=""urn:local:.:qp-jks85gf"">sst-peak4-kalta4</a>)"
                     /Alternative_Match="100.00%; Adjusted-Interval-0:0/0; Tol2
                     site (<a href=""urn:local:.:eg-hw6apg6"">pTol2-sst1-KALTA4
                     (digested by KpnI)</a>)"
                     /Alternative_Match="100.00%; Adjusted-Interval-0:0/0; Tol2
                     site (<a
                     href=""urn:local:.:e8-hw6apg2"">Sst1-kalta4_colony_D1
                     (digested by KpnI)</a>)"
                     /Alternative_Match="100.00%; Adjusted-Interval-0:0/0; Tol2
                     site (<a
                     href=""urn:local:.:oj-jkrhmr3"">sst-prom-kalta4</a>)"
                     /Alternative_Match="100.00%; Adjusted-Interval-0:0/0; Tol2
                     site (<a
                     href=""urn:local:.:pg-jkrjx73"">sst-peak1-kalta4</a>)"
                     /Alternative_Match="100.00%; Adjusted-Interval-0:0/0; Tol2
                     site (<a
                     href=""urn:local:.:110-hv7aakk"">pTol2-sst1-KALTA4</a>)"
                     /Alternative_Match="100.00%; Adjusted-Interval-0:0/0; Tol2
                     site (<a
                     href=""urn:local:.:xd-hv7a7zj"">zp0_5-attB,_colony_A
                     (reversed) (digested by SalI, BamHI) Fragment 2</a>)"
                     /label="Tol2 site"
     rep_origin      complement(7823..8411)
                     /note="pLannotate"
                     /database="snapgene"
                     /identity="99.8"
                     /match_length="100.0"
                     /fragment="False"
                     /other="rep_origin"
                     /label="ori"
     CDS             complement(8582..9442)
                     /note="pLannotate"
                     /database="snapgene"
                     /identity="99.8"
                     /match_length="100.0"
                     /fragment="False"
                     /other="CDS"
                     /label="AmpR"
     misc_feature    complement(9443..9541)
                     /invitrogen="""2330000"
                     /note="Derived using Geneious Prime 2022.0.2 'Annotate
                     from Database' based on nucleotide similarity"
                     /X-Transferred_From="pTol2-sst1-KALTA4 (digested by KpnI)"
                     /X-Transferred_Similarity="100.00%"
                     /X-Primary_Match="100.00%; Adjusted-Interval-0:0/0; bla
                     promoter (<a
                     href=""urn:local:.:eg-hw6apg6"">pTol2-sst1-KALTA4
                     (digested by KpnI)</a>)"
                     /X-Alternative_Match="100.00%; Adjusted-Interval-0:0/0;
                     bla promoter (<a
                     href=""urn:local:.:1k3-hklyn47"">pTol2_zp05_MCS_liver
                     (digested by BamHI, SalI) Fragment 2 - peak 1 - promoter
                     (+1)</a>)"
                     /X-Alternative_Match="100.00%; Adjusted-Interval-0:0/0;
                     bla promoter (<a
                     href=""urn:local:.:110-hv7aakk"">pTol2-sst1-KALTA4</a>)"
                     /X-Alternative_Match="100.00%; Adjusted-Interval-0:0/0;
                     bla promoter (<a
                     href=""urn:local:.:xd-hv7a7zj"">zp0_5-attB,_colony_A
                     (reversed) (digested by SalI, BamHI) Fragment 2</a>)"
                     /X-Alternative_Match="100.00%; Adjusted-Interval-0:0/0;
                     bla promoter (<a
                     href=""urn:local:.:1f1-hkly44l"">pTol2_zp05_MCS_liver
                     (digested by BamHI, SalI) Fragment 2</a>)"
                     /note="Derived using Geneious Prime 2024.0.3 'Annotate
                     from Database' based on nucleotide similarity"
                     /Transferred_From="Sst1-kalta4_colony_D1 (reversed)"
                     /Transferred_Similarity="100.00%"
                     /Primary_Match="100.00%; Adjusted-Interval-0:0/0; bla
                     promoter (<a
                     href=""urn:local:.:dx-hw6ao6j"">Sst1-kalta4_colony_D1
                     (reversed)</a>)"
                     /Alternative_Match="100.00%; Adjusted-Interval-0:0/0; bla
                     promoter (<a
                     href=""urn:local:.:pz-jks758q"">sst-peak3-kalta4</a>)"
                     /Alternative_Match="100.00%; Adjusted-Interval-0:0/0; bla
                     promoter (<a
                     href=""urn:local:.:qp-jks85gf"">sst-peak4-kalta4</a>)"
                     /Alternative_Match="100.00%; Adjusted-Interval-0:0/0; bla
                     promoter (<a
                     href=""urn:local:.:eg-hw6apg6"">pTol2-sst1-KALTA4
                     (digested by KpnI)</a>)"
                     /Alternative_Match="100.00%; Adjusted-Interval-0:0/0; bla
                     promoter (<a
                     href=""urn:local:.:e8-hw6apg2"">Sst1-kalta4_colony_D1
                     (digested by KpnI)</a>)"
                     /Alternative_Match="100.00%; Adjusted-Interval-0:0/0; bla
                     promoter (<a
                     href=""urn:local:.:oj-jkrhmr3"">sst-prom-kalta4</a>)"
                     /Alternative_Match="100.00%; Adjusted-Interval-0:0/0; bla
                     promoter (<a
                     href=""urn:local:.:pg-jkrjx73"">sst-peak1-kalta4</a>)"
                     /Alternative_Match="100.00%; Adjusted-Interval-0:0/0; bla
                     promoter (<a
                     href=""urn:local:.:110-hv7aakk"">pTol2-sst1-KALTA4</a>)"
                     /Alternative_Match="100.00%; Adjusted-Interval-0:0/0; bla
                     promoter (<a
                     href=""urn:local:.:xd-hv7a7zj"">zp0_5-attB,_colony_A
                     (reversed) (digested by SalI, BamHI) Fragment 2</a>)"
                     /label="bla promoter"
                     /note="Geneious type: promoter prokaryotic"
     promoter        complement(9443..9547)
                     /note="pLannotate"
                     /database="snapgene"
                     /identity="100.0"
                     /match_length="100.0"
                     /fragment="False"
                     /other="promoter"
                     /label="AmpR promoter"
     misc_feature    complement(9590..10027)
                     /Imported_from="<a
                     href=""http://wishart.biology.ualberta.ca/PlasMapper"">Pla
                     sMapper</a>"
                     /note="Derived using Geneious Prime 2022.0.2 'Annotate
                     from Database' based on nucleotide similarity"
                     /X-Transferred_From="pTol2-sst1-KALTA4 (digested by KpnI)"
                     /X-Transferred_Similarity="100.00%"
                     /X-Primary_Match="100.00%; Adjusted-Interval-0:0/0; f1
                     origin (<a
                     href=""urn:local:.:eg-hw6apg6"">pTol2-sst1-KALTA4
                     (digested by KpnI)</a>)"
                     /X-Alternative_Match="100.00%; Adjusted-Interval-0:0/0; f1
                     origin (<a
                     href=""urn:local:.:1k3-hklyn47"">pTol2_zp05_MCS_liver
                     (digested by BamHI, SalI) Fragment 2 - peak 1 - promoter
                     (+1)</a>)"
                     /X-Alternative_Match="100.00%; Adjusted-Interval-0:0/0; f1
                     origin (<a
                     href=""urn:local:.:110-hv7aakk"">pTol2-sst1-KALTA4</a>)"
                     /X-Alternative_Match="100.00%; Adjusted-Interval-0:0/0; f1
                     origin (<a
                     href=""urn:local:.:xd-hv7a7zj"">zp0_5-attB,_colony_A
                     (reversed) (digested by SalI, BamHI) Fragment 2</a>)"
                     /X-Alternative_Match="100.00%; Adjusted-Interval-0:0/0; f1
                     origin (<a
                     href=""urn:local:.:1f1-hkly44l"">pTol2_zp05_MCS_liver
                     (digested by BamHI, SalI) Fragment 2</a>)"
                     /note="Derived using Geneious Prime 2024.0.3 'Annotate
                     from Database' based on nucleotide similarity"
                     /Transferred_From="Sst1-kalta4_colony_D1 (reversed)"
                     /Transferred_Similarity="100.00%"
                     /Primary_Match="100.00%; Adjusted-Interval-0:0/0; f1
                     origin (<a
                     href=""urn:local:.:dx-hw6ao6j"">Sst1-kalta4_colony_D1
                     (reversed)</a>)"
                     /Alternative_Match="100.00%; Adjusted-Interval-0:0/0; f1
                     origin (<a
                     href=""urn:local:.:pz-jks758q"">sst-peak3-kalta4</a>)"
                     /Alternative_Match="100.00%; Adjusted-Interval-0:0/0; f1
                     origin (<a
                     href=""urn:local:.:qp-jks85gf"">sst-peak4-kalta4</a>)"
                     /Alternative_Match="100.00%; Adjusted-Interval-0:0/0; f1
                     origin (<a
                     href=""urn:local:.:eg-hw6apg6"">pTol2-sst1-KALTA4
                     (digested by KpnI)</a>)"
                     /Alternative_Match="100.00%; Adjusted-Interval-0:0/0; f1
                     origin (<a
                     href=""urn:local:.:e8-hw6apg2"">Sst1-kalta4_colony_D1
                     (digested by KpnI)</a>)"
                     /Alternative_Match="100.00%; Adjusted-Interval-0:0/0; f1
                     origin (<a
                     href=""urn:local:.:oj-jkrhmr3"">sst-prom-kalta4</a>)"
                     /Alternative_Match="100.00%; Adjusted-Interval-0:0/0; f1
                     origin (<a
                     href=""urn:local:.:pg-jkrjx73"">sst-peak1-kalta4</a>)"
                     /Alternative_Match="100.00%; Adjusted-Interval-0:0/0; f1
                     origin (<a
                     href=""urn:local:.:110-hv7aakk"">pTol2-sst1-KALTA4</a>)"
                     /Alternative_Match="100.00%; Adjusted-Interval-0:0/0; f1
                     origin (<a
                     href=""urn:local:.:xd-hv7a7zj"">zp0_5-attB,_colony_A
                     (reversed) (digested by SalI, BamHI) Fragment 2</a>)"
                     /label="f1 origin"
                     /note="Geneious type: origin of replication"
     CDS             complement(10033..10188)
                     /note="pLannotate"
                     /database="snapgene"
                     /identity="100.0"
                     /match_length="89.7"
                     /fragment="True"
                     /other="CDS"
                     /label="lacZα (fragment)"
     CDS             11315..11956
                     /note="pLannotate"
                     /database="swissprot"
                     /identity="51.4"
                     /match_length="39.6"
                     /fragment="True"
                     /other="CDS"
                     /label="tyr (fragment)"
     strand          11806..11817
                     /Strand_number_=3
                     /Sheet_number_="C"
                     /note="Derived using Geneious Prime 2022.0.2 'Annotate
                     from Database' based on protein similarity"
                     /X-Transferred_From="pTol2-sst1-KALTA4 (digested by KpnI)"
                     /X-Transferred_Similarity="100.00%"
                     /X-Primary_Match="100.00%; Adjusted-Interval-0:0/0; Beta
                     Strand (<a
                     href=""urn:local:.:eg-hw6apg6"">pTol2-sst1-KALTA4
                     (digested by KpnI)</a>)"
                     /X-Alternative_Match="100.00%; Adjusted-Interval-0:0/0;
                     Beta Strand (<a
                     href=""urn:local:.:1k3-hklyn47"">pTol2_zp05_MCS_liver
                     (digested by BamHI, SalI) Fragment 2 - peak 1 - promoter
                     (+1)</a>)"
                     /X-Alternative_Match="100.00%; Adjusted-Interval-0:0/0;
                     Beta Strand (<a
                     href=""urn:local:.:110-hv7aakk"">pTol2-sst1-KALTA4</a>)"
                     /X-Alternative_Match="100.00%; Adjusted-Interval-0:0/0;
                     Beta Strand (<a
                     href=""urn:local:.:xd-hv7a7zj"">zp0_5-attB,_colony_A
                     (reversed) (digested by SalI, BamHI) Fragment 2</a>)"
                     /X-Alternative_Match="100.00%; Adjusted-Interval-0:0/0;
                     Beta Strand (<a
                     href=""urn:local:.:1f1-hkly44l"">pTol2_zp05_MCS_liver
                     (digested by BamHI, SalI) Fragment 2</a>)"
                     /note="Derived using Geneious Prime 2024.0.3 'Annotate
                     from Database' based on nucleotide similarity"
                     /Transferred_From="Sst1-kalta4_colony_D1 (reversed)"
                     /Transferred_Similarity="100.00%"
                     /Primary_Match="100.00%; Adjusted-Interval-0:0/0; Beta
                     Strand (<a
                     href=""urn:local:.:dx-hw6ao6j"">Sst1-kalta4_colony_D1
                     (reversed)</a>)"
                     /Alternative_Match="100.00%; Adjusted-Interval-0:0/0; Beta
                     Strand (<a
                     href=""urn:local:.:pz-jks758q"">sst-peak3-kalta4</a>)"
                     /Alternative_Match="100.00%; Adjusted-Interval-0:0/0; Beta
                     Strand (<a
                     href=""urn:local:.:qp-jks85gf"">sst-peak4-kalta4</a>)"
                     /Alternative_Match="100.00%; Adjusted-Interval-0:0/0; Beta
                     Strand (<a
                     href=""urn:local:.:eg-hw6apg6"">pTol2-sst1-KALTA4
                     (digested by KpnI)</a>)"
                     /Alternative_Match="100.00%; Adjusted-Interval-0:0/0; Beta
                     Strand (<a
                     href=""urn:local:.:e8-hw6apg2"">Sst1-kalta4_colony_D1
                     (digested by KpnI)</a>)"
                     /Alternative_Match="100.00%; Adjusted-Interval-0:0/0; Beta
                     Strand (<a
                     href=""urn:local:.:oj-jkrhmr3"">sst-prom-kalta4</a>)"
                     /Alternative_Match="100.00%; Adjusted-Interval-0:0/0; Beta
                     Strand (<a
                     href=""urn:local:.:pg-jkrjx73"">sst-peak1-kalta4</a>)"
                     /Alternative_Match="100.00%; Adjusted-Interval-0:0/0; Beta
                     Strand (<a
                     href=""urn:local:.:110-hv7aakk"">pTol2-sst1-KALTA4</a>)"
                     /Alternative_Match="100.00%; Adjusted-Interval-0:0/0; Beta
                     Strand (<a
                     href=""urn:local:.:xd-hv7a7zj"">zp0_5-attB,_colony_A
                     (reversed) (digested by SalI, BamHI) Fragment 2</a>)"
                     /label="Beta Strand"
     misc_feature    12019..12649
                     /ApEinfo_label="Tol2 site"
                     /ApEinfo_fwdcolor="#ffbdfe"
                     /ApEinfo_revcolor="#ffbdfe"
                     /X-Transferred_From="pTol2-sst1-KALTA4 (digested by KpnI)"
                     /X-Transferred_Similarity="100.00%"
                     /X-Primary_Match="100.00%; Adjusted-Interval-0:0/0; Tol2
                     site(1) (<a
                     href=""urn:local:.:eg-hw6apg6"">pTol2-sst1-KALTA4
                     (digested by KpnI)</a>)"
                     /X-Alternative_Match="100.00%; Adjusted-Interval-0:0/0;
                     Tol2 site(1) (<a
                     href=""urn:local:.:1k3-hklyn47"">pTol2_zp05_MCS_liver
                     (digested by BamHI, SalI) Fragment 2 - peak 1 - promoter
                     (+1)</a>)"
                     /X-Alternative_Match="100.00%; Adjusted-Interval-0:0/0;
                     Tol2 site(1) (<a
                     href=""urn:local:.:110-hv7aakk"">pTol2-sst1-KALTA4</a>)"
                     /X-Alternative_Match="100.00%; Adjusted-Interval-0:0/0;
                     Tol2 site(1) (<a
                     href=""urn:local:.:xd-hv7a7zj"">zp0_5-attB,_colony_A
                     (reversed) (digested by SalI, BamHI) Fragment 2</a>)"
                     /X-Alternative_Match="100.00%; Adjusted-Interval-0:0/0;
                     Tol2 site(1) (<a
                     href=""urn:local:.:1f1-hkly44l"">pTol2_zp05_MCS_liver
                     (digested by BamHI, SalI) Fragment 2</a>)"
                     /note="Derived using Geneious Prime 2024.0.3 'Annotate
                     from Database' based on nucleotide similarity"
                     /Transferred_From="Sst1-kalta4_colony_D1 (reversed)"
                     /Transferred_Similarity="100.00%"
                     /Primary_Match="100.00%; Adjusted-Interval-0:0/0; Tol2
                     site(1) (<a
                     href=""urn:local:.:dx-hw6ao6j"">Sst1-kalta4_colony_D1
                     (reversed)</a>)"
                     /Alternative_Match="100.00%; Adjusted-Interval-0:0/0; Tol2
                     site(1) (<a
                     href=""urn:local:.:pz-jks758q"">sst-peak3-kalta4</a>)"
                     /Alternative_Match="100.00%; Adjusted-Interval-0:0/0; Tol2
                     site(1) (<a
                     href=""urn:local:.:qp-jks85gf"">sst-peak4-kalta4</a>)"
                     /Alternative_Match="100.00%; Adjusted-Interval-0:0/0; Tol2
                     site(1) (<a
                     href=""urn:local:.:eg-hw6apg6"">pTol2-sst1-KALTA4
                     (digested by KpnI)</a>)"
                     /Alternative_Match="100.00%; Adjusted-Interval-0:0/0; Tol2
                     site(1) (<a
                     href=""urn:local:.:e8-hw6apg2"">Sst1-kalta4_colony_D1
                     (digested by KpnI)</a>)"
                     /Alternative_Match="100.00%; Adjusted-Interval-0:0/0; Tol2
                     site(1) (<a
                     href=""urn:local:.:oj-jkrhmr3"">sst-prom-kalta4</a>)"
                     /Alternative_Match="100.00%; Adjusted-Interval-0:0/0; Tol2
                     site(1) (<a
                     href=""urn:local:.:pg-jkrjx73"">sst-peak1-kalta4</a>)"
                     /Alternative_Match="100.00%; Adjusted-Interval-0:0/0; Tol2
                     site(1) (<a
                     href=""urn:local:.:110-hv7aakk"">pTol2-sst1-KALTA4</a>)"
                     /Alternative_Match="100.00%; Adjusted-Interval-0:0/0; Tol2
                     site(1) (<a
                     href=""urn:local:.:xd-hv7a7zj"">zp0_5-attB,_colony_A
                     (reversed) (digested by SalI, BamHI) Fragment 2</a>)"
                     /label="Tol2 site(1)"
     promoter        12661..2513
                     /%_Identity="99.82773471145565"
                     /Motif="ACCAGCAAAGTTCTAGAATTTGTCGAAACATTTATGTTATATATTTCCTG
                     AAAAAAATTCTGAGTAAGTTCTTAAGTGTTATTGCCAGCAACATAAACAACAGACGGC
                     AAAATGAATAAATGATAACAAAGCAGTAGGCTTAAATAAACCTAATTTTTATAGGCTG
                     TTCTCTACAACCCTCAAACAGTGATTAGTTTTGTACTTATAAACTTGCCCTTTCATTC
                     ATATTTCAAGAAAATTGGTTCAGAAGATCTGGATATTCTAGCAGTTGTTCAAGCTCAT
                     GGAGGGATCAGTGACCTGATTCCACAATGACTAGGCCTAATCCAGAAATTAGATGACT
                     GTCAACATAAAAAGGCACAGCACTCACTAGCTGCCCTATATATTTTATTATATTTTAC
                     ATATATTATTTTATTTATTTAGCTCTGAGTGCTGTACTTTCTGGTTAAAGAAAACTGC
                     TTACAACAGCTAACCTGTACTACCTCAGGCTCAGGGAATTTGGAACAGGTTTGTCTGG
                     TTTGTTTCTTTAACCATGCATGCTTGTTTTCAACTATGGCAACACAGTCACATGGGAC
                     ATTACAGAAATGATTTGTCGATGACATGCGACTTTTCTTTAATAAAGCGCAAAGATCC
                     CAAAAAGCAAACTTTTAACAAAAATCATATAATTATATTTTCAATCCAGCTTTGTAGC
                     AACTTTGTGCTGCTGTTCACTCAGCAACAGATAGTCAGTATAAGGTCAGTGTGTCTCA
                     AAGCAGTGCCATCTGTTTCACACATTGCGTTCTATATATAAGTGTGCTGGTTGACACG
                     ACACTGTATAAGGCCTAGGCTAAAACACAAACAATGTAGAATGACACTGTGTTTTTTT
                     TGTAAACAAATGTTGTTTTTGGTTAAACATCTTTGTGAAAACATCCTCCTGTCATGTA
                     TTTGCTATATTCAAATGTTAAACCCGTGCAGAATAGAACATATACAAAAAAAAACAAC
                     ACAACACATTTTTAAACATTATTAAATATCAAGTATTGCTGGCAGTTCTGTTTCTGTT
                     TTACAGTACCCTTTGCCACAGTTCTCCGCTTTTCCTGGTCCAGATTCCACAAGTCTGA
                     TTCACCAATAGCAAAGCGAATAAACAACCAAAGCAGCCAATCACTGCTTGTAGACTGT
                     CCTGCGAGACCGGCCCATTCCAGCACATTCTGGAAACTTCCTTTATATGATAATTATA
                     AATACATTTAAATTATTGATACAAAACATGTAATTCCTAGAACATAACCATAGCAATC
                     ATTAGTTTTCAGGGTAATTATGTATTTTTAGGATTTGACTGCGGAAAGATCTGGTCAT
                     GTGACGTCTCATGAACGTCACGGCCCTGGGTTTCTATAAATACAGTAGGACTCTCGAC
                     CATCGGCAGATTTTTCGAAGAAGAAGATCAGTTTCAGGAGCCGTACTGTTCCGTTTCA
                     ACGCAAATATTAACGGTAAGAGCGAATTTCCTAGTTTGTTTTCATGCCATTCTTTAAA
                     ACCATAGCGTATTACTTTAATTATAGTAAACTTTCGCTTTCTTTATTACAAGAGACGT
                     TTTGTGTTGATTCTCCGCGGACATTTTCGGTCAGACAATCAGAAAATGACCGCGGAGG
                     ACCAGTAACTTGCATTACACGTAAGTTAAATCTTCGTGTATTAAAATGGTTAGGTTGT
                     TAACGTCAAATAGGTTACCGTGTTTGCGTGTGATCAGGTTGGTTTTGTTAGATTTTTG
                     TCAGTATTTTTAATTTATTTGTTTTAGTTTATTTATTTTTTTTGCTGAATCATAGTTT
                     GTGAACAAAGAACCCGGATGTTACATACAGTACAGCCGCCATGTTACAGAGAGTTATA
                     ACTTAATCATTTTAAAAATAATTTTGCCTTACTTTTAGTTTGTCATGTTGAGAAATGA
                     GGAAATGTTAAAATGAGGAAATATCCAATTAATTTAATATATCAAAATAATCCATGAT
                     TACAATGCACTGAACTGGAGAAAATTAAGATGTTTTCTAGTGTCATGAAACAAATGTA
                     AGAGATGTACATTGTAGATGTTTTATGTCAAGAATTGGCTAGTTGATGCAGCATACTG
                     GCGATACTCAGTTGTAATAACAGTAACGTTACATGTTAATAGACTACTGAGTATGCTG
                     TTCTGTCTATGTATGCTCTGTAAGCTACGAGAAGGACTTTTTTAAACAGTAAAGGGTG
                     CAATATTTTTACAAATTGAATTAAATAAAGGCTGTCTATTAAGTAATATGCTTGATAT
                     TTTTCTTACTTGATCGGAAATAAGAAAAAATATAAACGTTGTTGCTCTAAAAATCCTA
                     GTTCAGTTTAGCCAACCACAAATACCTTTTTGTTCCTCCAACAGTTTTTTTTTCTTCT
                     CTATAATATTTGGCAGTCTATAGTACTCCAAATGTTTCCCCACAGTCTAACTAATTGG
                     TACAGCCAAAATCATGACACTTATTGCAATAATAATTTTGGTTCATTGGCATTGTTGA
                     TAGCCTGTGCCACTAATATGGTCGATTGATCATGCTTCAGGAAGAAAACTATATTGTT
                     TGATGTAAGATTATTAAATCTTCACCTGCTTCCATTACAAACTATTCCCATCTTATTG
                     AATTCTGGTATGTCTTAAAGGATTAGTTCACTTCCCAAATCAAAATTTACTTAGCCTT
                     TTTTCATCCATGATCCCTTTTTTTCATCATTAATGAAGAAATTGTTTTTGAAAAAGTT
                     TCAAGATTTTTTTCTCTATATTGTGGAGCTTGTTAGTTTAAAATTCCAAAATGCAATA
                     TGTGGCTTCAAATGGTTCTAAATGATCCCAGTCAAGGAATAACAGTCTTATCTAATGA
                     AACCATTAGACCTTTAAAAATAAAAAAAATAAAAGTATTTATTTTTAAATGACTGAGT
                     GATTAAGTTGAATTTCAGCGTTTCCTTACTGTGTAGAAGTCCTTCCTTACTGGCCCCA
                     CCCTTTGGTTCTCTGCCAATCTGCTACCTAATGTAATGTTGTGGAACATTATTATTCT
                     TTATTTCTTAATTTTTTATTTTTTATTTTAAAACAATGTAAACTGCACAGATGTGCAG
                     TTTGTTTAAAATGGCCAATGCTTTGGAAATGCATGACATAATTAGATTTCATGATGCA
                     CAAAGCCAAATCTCAGAGCTTGTGCAAAATGAGCTATCATTTCACTAGGTAAGACCCT
                     AAATTTTCATATAGGATCATTTGGACAATTTTGCTGCAGGTAAAATGCATTCTATAGT
                     CCACTGTCAGCCATTGTTTTGGATAGTATTTATTTTTCTCTACAAGTATAGTCAATAG
                     TTTTCTATTATTTTAAAGGTTTGTAACATTTAAGGGTGACCAAATGCAAAGTAAAATT
                     TCATTTTCGGGTGAACTATCTCGTTTAACATGGGAGAAGTGCAAAACATACATTATTG
                     GCTAGAACATTGTAGTATTTTTTAAATGGAAATGTGTGATTGCTAATCTTACTTTGAA
                     TTTGTTTACAG"
                     /annotation_group="ubb promoter: 12,661 -> 16,143"
                     /modified_by="rreeves"
                     /label="ubb promoter"
ORIGIN      
        1 aaaaaaaaac aacacaacac atttttaaac attattaaat atcaagtatt gctggcagtt
       61 ctgtttctgt tttacagtac cctttgccac agttctccgc ttttcctggt ccagattcca
      121 caagtctgat tcaccaatag caaagcgaat aaacaaccaa agcagccaat cactgcttgt
      181 agactgtcct gcgagaccgg cccattccag cacattctgg aaacttcctt tatatgataa
      241 ttataaatac atttaaatta ttgatacaaa acatgtaatt cctagaacat aaccatagca
      301 atcattagtt ttcagggtaa ttatgtattt ttaggatttg actgcggaaa gatctggtca
      361 tgtgacgtct catgaacgtc acggccctgg gtttctataa atacagtagg actctcgacc
      421 atcggcagat ttttcgaaga agaagatcag tttcaggagc cgtactgttc cgtttcaacg
      481 caaatattaa cggtaagagc gaatttccta gtttgttttc atgccattct ttaaaaccat
      541 agcgtattac tttaattata gtaaactttc gctttcttta ttacaagaga cgttttgtgt
      601 tgattctccg cggacatttt cggtcagaca atcagaaaat gaccgcggag gaccagtaac
      661 ttgcattaca cgtaagttaa atcttcgtgt attaaaatgg ttaggttgtt aacgtcaaat
      721 aggttaccgt gtttgcgtgt gatcaggttg gttttgttag atttttgtca gtatttttaa
      781 tttatttgtt ttagtttatt tatttttttt gctgaatcat agtttgtgaa caaagaaccc
      841 ggatgttaca tacagtacag ccgccatgtt acagagagtt ataacttaat cattttaaaa
      901 ataattttgc cttactttta gtttgtcatg ttgagaaatg aggaaatgtt aaaatgagga
      961 aatatccaat taatttaata tatcaaaata atccatgatt acaatgcact gaactggaga
     1021 aaattaagat gttttctagt gtcatgaaac aaatgtaaga gatgtacatt gtagatgttt
     1081 tatgtcaaga attggctagt tgatgcagca tactggcgat actcagttgt aataacagta
     1141 acgttacatg ttaatagact actgagtatg ctgttctgtc tatgtatgct ctgtaagcta
     1201 cgagaaggac ttttttaaac agtaaagggt gcaatatttt tacaaattga attaaataaa
     1261 ggctgtctat taagtaatat gcttgatatt tttcttactt gattggaaat aagaaaaaat
     1321 ataaacgttg ttgctctaaa aatcctagtt cagtttagcc aaccacaaat acctttttgt
     1381 tcctccaaca gttttttttt cttctctata atatttggca gtctatagta ctccaaatgt
     1441 ttccccacag tctaactaat tggtacagcc aaaatcatga cacttattgc aataataatt
     1501 ttggttcatt ggcattgttg atagcctgtg ccactaatat ggtcgattga tcatgcttca
     1561 ggaagaaaac tatattgttt gatgtaagat tattaaatct tcacctgctt ccattacaaa
     1621 ctattcccat cttattgaat tctggtatgt cttaaaggat tagttcactt cccaaatcaa
     1681 aatttactta gccttttttc atccatgatc cctttttttc atcattaatg aagaaattgt
     1741 ttttgaaaaa gtttcaagat ttttttctct atattgtgga gcttgttagt ttaaaattcc
     1801 aaaatgcaat atgtggcttc aaatggttct aaatgatccc agtcaaggaa taacagtctt
     1861 atctaatgaa accattagac ctttaaaaat aaaaaaaata aaagtattta tttttaaatg
     1921 actgagtgat taagttgaat ttcagcgttt ccttactgtg tagaagtcct tccttactgg
     1981 ccccaccctt tggttctctg ccaatctgct acctaatgta atgttgtgga acattattat
     2041 tctttatttc ttaatttttt attttttatt ttaaaacaat gtaaactgca cagatgtgca
     2101 gtttgtttaa aatggccaat gctttggaaa tgcatgacat aattagattt catgatgcac
     2161 aaagccaaat ctcagagctt gtgcaaaatg agctatcatt tcactaggta agaccctaaa
     2221 ttttcatata ggatcatttg gacaattttg ctgcaggtaa aatgcattct atagtccact
     2281 gtcagccatt gttttggata gtatttattt ttctctacaa gtatagtcaa tagttttcta
     2341 ttattttaaa ggtttgtaac atttaagggt gaccaaatgc aaagtaaaat ttcattttcg
     2401 ggtgaactat ctcgtttaac atgggagaag tgcaaaacat acattattgg ctagaacatt
     2461 gtagtatttt ttaaatggaa atgtgtgatt gctaatctta ctttgaattt tttacaggga
     2521 tccaactcga ggatcaacaa gtttgtacaa aaaagcaggc ttcgaaggag ataccaccat
     2581 ggaaccccaa ttccagacca gttcttcaac agagaagaga atggagaacg ttgtaggcac
     2641 caatagtgca cccactcgta cagacatcag tgagaaggct gtggcctcca gcactacatc
     2701 caatgaggat gacagttcag gttcaccata tcacctcgag aggcgaaaca ccattagcgc
     2761 gcagactgat gttgtgaaca catcaggaaa agtcagtgaa gagccatcca cctctacaga
     2821 cgaacgtcct ccactggtga agaaagaact tcagagctct ctgcaccgct tggcagacca
     2881 caccctgccc tatcgtggaa cactgtttgc catggaccct cgttctggat atctggaccc
     2941 tcactatact gcaccacagt tctttcctgc ttttcatcat ccagtaccaa ttgatgatag
     3001 acacacacaa ggccgataca tttacgaacc ctcgccagta ccatcactac acatgcctcc
     3061 tgcactggca gcaagcccga cattttctga tatctccctc atccggatct caccgcaccg
     3121 gaacccttca atggggacag actcaccctt taacccttca catccttaca ttaaccccta
     3181 catggactac atacgctcct tgcacagcag tccctctttg tccatggttt ctgcagccag
     3241 aggccttagt cctgcagata cacatcacac tggtttaacc acagcagagt actaccacca
     3301 aatggccctg cttgctggtc accgcagtcc ctacgctgac ctcattccct cagtggggtc
     3361 cacaacaggg cctgcaagca gtgccctgca tatggagtac ctgcaggcta tggaaagttc
     3421 gagatttcct agtcctaggc tgataaaccg gcccagcagg aaaagaccca tccccaactc
     3481 cccttccttg tctgacccca gttttgactt acaggccatg attcgcacct ctcccaactc
     3541 tttagtcact atccttaata attctcgctc tagctcatct aacagtggat cttatgggca
     3601 cctatctgct ggaactatca gtcctgcttt gagttttgca tatcctccaa cacctgtagc
     3661 actgcagatg catcagcagc taatcagtcg acaaccaggc atcgtaggat ctgcatttgg
     3721 acacagtcca ccactcatgc actcagcacc tgctttttca acccagagac ctgttcctgc
     3781 catccaaacc tccagcctgg caccaacaga acgttcaata gtctccaatg actcacagag
     3841 taaacccaca agtgagtcgg ctgtgagcag cacaggggac cccatgaacc ataaaaggtc
     3901 caaactcaaa cctgaagaag aaccacccag ccccagagcc gttagcatgc aggagcaaat
     3961 gaatggaatg actctggtga aggaagaggg cgataaagag gagggcaagc aggagccaga
     4021 ggttgtgtat gagactaatt gtcactggga tggttgctgc agagagtttg acacccaaga
     4081 gcagcttgtg catcacataa ataatgacca tattcatgga gaaaaaaagg aatttgtgtg
     4141 tcgctgggag gaatgttcaa gagaacagaa accctttaag gcccagtata tgctggtggt
     4201 gcacatgcgc agacacacag gagagaagcc tcataaatgc acgtttgaag gctgttcaaa
     4261 ggcatattcc agattagaga acctgaaaac acatttgcgt tcacacacag gagagaagcc
     4321 atatgtgtgt gaacatgaag gctgcaacaa agccttttcg aatgcatcag accgagccaa
     4381 acaccagaat cggacacact ctaatgagaa accctatgtg tgtaaaattc ctggctgcac
     4441 taagcggtac actgacccaa gctccttaag gaaacatgtt aaaactgtac atggtcctga
     4501 agcccatgtc accaaaaaac aacgtgggga gacataccca cgacccccac ctcagccacg
     4561 agaacctgga gcaaccactg accaaaagta ggacccagct ttcttgtaca aagtggttga
     4621 tccaaaccat ggtacgatga tgatccagac atgataagat acattgatga gtttggacaa
     4681 accacaacta gaatgcagtg aaaaaaatgc tttatttgtg aaatttgtga tgctattgct
     4741 ttatttgtaa ccattataag ctgcaataaa caagttaaca acaacaattg cattcatttt
     4801 atgtttcagg ttcaggggga ggtgtgggag gttttttaaa gcaagtaaaa cctctacaaa
     4861 tgtggtatgg ctgattatga tcctctagat cagatctctt gtttattgca gcttataatg
     4921 gttacaaata aagcaatagc atcacaaatt tcacaaataa agcatttttt tcactgcatt
     4981 ctagttgtgg tttgtccaaa ctcatcaatg tatcttatca tgtctggatc tacgtaatac
     5041 gactcactat agttctagag gctcgagagg ggccgcttta cttgtacagc tcgtccatgc
     5101 cgagagtgat cccggcggcg gtcacgaact ccagcaggac catgtgatcg cgcttctcgt
     5161 tggggtcttt gctcagggcg gactgggtgc tcaggtagtg gttgtcgggc agcagcacgg
     5221 ggccgtcgcc gatgggggtg ttctgctggt agtggtcggc gagctgcacg ctgccgtcct
     5281 cgatgttgtg gcggatcttg aagttcacct tgatgccgtt cttctgcttg tcggccatga
     5341 tatagacgtt gtggctgttg tagttgtact ccagcttgtg ccccaggatg ttgccgtcct
     5401 ccttgaagtc gatgcccttc agctcgatgc ggttcaccag ggtgtcgccc tcgaacttca
     5461 cctcggcgcg ggtcttgtag ttgccgtcgt ccttgaagaa gatggtgcgc tcctggacgt
     5521 agccttcggg catggcggac ttgaagaagt cgtgctgctt catgtggtcg gggtagcggc
     5581 tgaagcactg cacgccgtag gtcagggtgg tcacgagggt gggccagggc acgggcagct
     5641 tgccggtggt gcagatgaac ttcagggtca gcttgccgta ggtggcatcg ccctcgccct
     5701 cgccggacac gctgaacttg tggccgttta cgtcgccgtc cagctcgacc aggatgggca
     5761 ccaccccggt gaacagctcc tcgcccttgc tcaccatggt cactgtctgc tttgctgttg
     5821 gtctgggctc ctgggtcact ggcttactaa tggagtcttt atgtatgagg actcttatca
     5881 attgttcttc tataaaggtc tgcagtgttt ctgttcgtcc cctacatgga cacccagagc
     5941 ctcctaaata caggagccct gataactgca caagtgctca gattccagca gggtggaaaa
     6001 tgagataaag tgtgcagatg gggaggggga cgtgaatgag agatttgagg gatgaaaagg
     6061 atggatgaac gcattgaaaa tagccccttt cacaaaataa taccagtaaa ttgtcatata
     6121 attaatgacc agacctttac ctgtaaatga tgtgatgttc atatacagaa gaatgccaac
     6181 aatttacaga tgattttaca aattcttaat tttccttttc taaatggatt tgttcacaca
     6241 ttatctcttc aaagcaattg aattttctgg aaaagattgg ctgtgtgtgt aaaaggtgct
     6301 actgaggaat ttaatgtgac atggaatgaa gcaaacagca gcctaagaca ggatggcagg
     6361 aaaaatgtca catgtttaaa ataagagtga aaccaacgac ctggacttat agagactgtg
     6421 tgtccttagg caaagctctt gtacaaacag tgcttgtgac tgtgaaattc ggggtttgcc
     6481 tggattgtgt taaatgtgtg cttggatgta tcataaaaaa gaatcggttc tctgtatttg
     6541 acattttctg taatttatct aaagttacaa ctggctatgc ctgattttta tcactattga
     6601 atcaatcatt ttaaagaatg ttaagtctgc tgatttggag agctcattta catttatttt
     6661 gaatgtctct tatttaacac aactgattta agctttagat ctaatctgat cattcaggcg
     6721 cgccaacacg tgaataccac gcgaggcctt agggataaca gggtaatacg cgtgatctgc
     6781 gaagatacgg ccacgggtgc tcttgatcct gtggctgatt ttggactgtg ctgctcgcag
     6841 ctgctgatga atcacatact tcctccattt tcttccactg attgactgtt ataatttccc
     6901 taatttccag gtcaaggtgc tgtgcattgt ggtaatagat gtgacatgac gtcacttcca
     6961 aaggaccaat gaacatgtct gaccaatttc atataatgtg aaaacgattt tcataggcag
     7021 aataaataac atttaaatta aactgggcat cagcgcaatt caattggttt ggtaatagca
     7081 agggaaaata gaatgaagtg atctccaaaa aataagtact ttttgactgt aaataaaatt
     7141 gtaaggagta aaaagtactt ttttttctaa aaaaatgtaa ttaagtaaaa gtaaaagtat
     7201 tgatttttaa ttgtactcaa gtaaagtaaa aatccccaaa aataatactt aagtacagta
     7261 atcaagtaaa attactcaag tactttacac ctctggttct tgacccccta ccttcagcaa
     7321 gcccagcaga tccactagtt ctagagcggc cgccaccgcg gtggagctcc agcttttgtt
     7381 ccctttagtg agggttaatt gcgcgcttgg cgtaatcatg gtcatagctg tttcctgtgt
     7441 gaaattgtta tccgctcaca attccacaca acatacgagc cggaagcata aagtgtaaag
     7501 cctggggtgc ctaatgagtg agctaactca cattaattgc gttgcgctca ctgcccgctt
     7561 tccagtcggg aaacctgtcg tgccagctgc attaatgaat cggccaacgc gcggggagag
     7621 gcggtttgcg tattgggcgc tcttccgctt cctcgctcac tgactcgctg cgctcggtcg
     7681 ttcggctgcg gcgagcggta tcagctcact caaaggcggt aatacggtta tccacagaat
     7741 caggggataa cgcaggaaag aacatgtgag caaaaggcca gcaaaaggcc aggaaccgta
     7801 aaaaggccgc gttgctggcg tttttccata ggctccgccc ccctgacgag catcacaaaa
     7861 atcgacgctc aagtcagagg tggcgaaacc cgacaggact ataaagatac caggcgtttc
     7921 cccctggaag ctccctcgtg cgctctcctg ttccgaccct gccgcttacc ggatacctgt
     7981 ccgcctttct cccttcggga agcgtggcgc tttctcatag ctcacgctgt aggtatctca
     8041 gttcggtgta ggtcgttcgc tccaagctgg gctgtgtgca cgaacccccc gttcagcccg
     8101 accgctgcgc cttatccggt aactatcgtc ttgagtccaa cccggtaaga cacgacttat
     8161 cgccactggc agcagccact ggtaacagga ttagcagagc gaggtatgta ggcggtgcta
     8221 cagagttctt gaagtggtgg cctaactacg gctacactag aagaacagta tttggtatct
     8281 gcgctctgct gaagccagtt accttcggaa aaagagttgg tagctcttga tccggcaaac
     8341 aaaccaccgc tggtagcggt ggtttttttg tttgcaagca gcagattacg cgcagaaaaa
     8401 aaggatctca agaagatcct ttgatctttt ctacggggtc tgacgctcag tggaacgaaa
     8461 actcacgtta agggattttg gtcatgagat tatcaaaaag gatcttcacc tagatccttt
     8521 taaattaaaa atgaagtttt aaatcaatct aaagtatata tgagtaaact tggtctgaca
     8581 gttaccaatg cttaatcagt gaggcaccta tctcagcgat ctgtctattt cgttcatcca
     8641 tagttgcctg actccccgtc gtgtagataa ctacgatacg ggagggctta ccatctggcc
     8701 ccagtgctgc aatgataccg cgagacccac gctcaccggc tccagattta tcagcaataa
     8761 accagccagc cggaagggcc gagcgcagaa gtggtcctgc aactttatcc gcctccatcc
     8821 agtctattaa ttgttgccgg gaagctagag taagtagttc gccagttaat agtttgcgca
     8881 acgttgttgc cattgctaca ggcatcgtgg tgtcacgctc gtcgtttggt atggcttcat
     8941 tcagctccgg ttcccaacga tcaaggcgag ttacatgatc ccccatgttg tgcaaaaaag
     9001 cggttagctc cttcggtcct ccgatcgttg tcagaagtaa gttggccgca gtgttatcac
     9061 tcatggttat ggcagcactg cataattctc ttactgtcat gccatccgta agatgctttt
     9121 ctgtgactgg tgagtactca accaagtcat tctgagaata gtgtatgcgg cgaccgagtt
     9181 gctcttgccc ggcgtcaata cgggataata ccgcgccaca tagcagaact ttaaaagtgc
     9241 tcatcattgg aaaacgttct tcggggcgaa aactctcaag gatcttaccg ctgttgagat
     9301 ccagttcgat gtaacccact cgtgcaccca actgatcttc agcatctttt actttcacca
     9361 gcgtttctgg gtgagcaaaa acaggaaggc aaaatgccgc aaaaaaggga ataagggcga
     9421 cacggaaatg ttgaatactc atactcttcc tttttcaata ttattgaagc atttatcagg
     9481 gttattgtct catgagcgga tacatatttg aatgtattta gaaaaataaa caaatagggg
     9541 ttccgcgcac atttccccga aaagtgccac ctaaattgta agcgttaata ttttgttaaa
     9601 attcgcgtta aatttttgtt aaatcagctc attttttaac caataggccg aaatcggcaa
     9661 aatcccttat aaatcaaaag aatagaccga gatagggtnn nnnnnnnnnn nnnnnnnnnn
     9721 nnnnnnnnnn nnnnnaaaga acgtggactc caacgtcaaa ggnnnnnnnn nnnnnnnnnn
     9781 nnnnnnnnnn nnnnnnnnnn nnnnnnnnnn ntnnnnnnnn nnnnnnnnnn nnnnnnnnnn
     9841 nnnnnnnnnn nnnnnnnnnn nnnnnnnnnn nnnnnnnnnn nnnnnnnnnn nnnnnnnnnn
     9901 nnngnnnnnn nnnnnnnnnn nnnnnnnnnn nnnnnnnnnn nnnnnnnnnn nnnnnnnnnn
     9961 nnnnnnnnnn nnnnnnnnnn nnnnnnnnnn nnnnnnnnnn nnnnnnnnnn nnnnnnnnnn
    10021 nnnnnnnncc cattcgccat tcaggctgcg caactgttgg gaagggcgat cggtgcgggc
    10081 ctcttcgcta ttacgccagc tggcgaaagg gggatgtgct gcaaggcgat taagttgggt
    10141 aacgccaggg ttttcccagt cacgacgttg taaaacgacg gccagtgagc gcgcgtaata
    10201 cgactcacta tagggcgaat tgggtaccaa atagtaggaa ttacccacct gtacaagtgc
    10261 tgaaaacttg gatgaataag cccgtttgcc attttctact gctattttaa atcttttctg
    10321 tatttgtctg catttgtctt tacccttgaa taaatgtttt agttgttttt tttcaattat
    10381 gactgtgttt aacagacatt attacaataa tatgtaatag tagtacacac tattattatg
    10441 taatagtact tgttgactgt atttgagaac tggaccgagt gagtgttacg tcacccattc
    10501 aaaatgactt acttctggct ccaacaaaat gaagttaatt cagttgccat ttttcactgt
    10561 atggacatcg ccgtgttgga gctagacgtt gccaataagc aagaaagagc cgagatgcgt
    10621 cgagtctgag tcaccgttcc tatggcaacc cctctaacca atcagaagta agcttgttgg
    10681 aagtccacag cctaccactt gaaagcgggc tgcacaaaat ctgtcaaacg ttttgaacgt
    10741 tggatgtgag agcacatact tttattaagg catctggttg gtcagtttat aatatcaaca
    10801 acttgggcta cagaaaagaa aagttattac agaaattatg attaacaagt acatgttaaa
    10861 taaagatttt aatatgaatg ccaccactgg agcattcatg ccatttggag cttcttcctg
    10921 tttggatcac tagaaggagg aggtcactca ttacagttct catatacagt cgttggttgg
    10981 ttggttggtt ggtagattga ttgattgatt gattgattga ttgattgatt gattgattga
    11041 ttgattgatt gattgattga ttgattgatt ggtagtcaaa ataagaaata atttccacag
    11101 attcattaca gaaatgatta aatgcataca taaaaaactg gggggggggg gggatacaac
    11161 aacacactta agtcacattt gcctacgtaa agaaaagtaa agaaaatcaa tagctatatt
    11221 ttacatctcc tttttttgct gtcttttaat tagccttgtt ttgctgttat cttgattgaa
    11281 actgtaactt cttcacctgc ttcttttctt tgtaggtttt gccagcccag aaacaggcat
    11341 ggctgtgcaa ggccagagca ccatgcacaa tgcgctgcat gtcttcatga acggctcaat
    11401 gtcctcagtc cagggctcag ccaacgaccc catcttcctc cttcaccatg ctttcattga
    11461 caggtaacaa acacgtcatg acattagact gcacagtttt tgacaaagtt catacaatct
    11521 gttgtttata gctgctacaa ttagtgaagt ttgtgaatgt acttggatga gcagcgaaag
    11581 atcaattgag atcaattgtt agagtttggt tgccctgcag agcaaagaac aaaaaataat
    11641 ctggtggctt tactgcgtga ggttattatt ggtggaatag aaacacaaaa cataattgca
    11701 tttatttgtt taatttttta tcttatctta actttcatct tgcatatttg tttcttacat
    11761 catttctagc atctttgagc gctggctaag aactcatcag cctccccggt ccatctaccc
    11821 acgtaccaat gcaccaattg gccacaatga cggctactac atggtgccat tccttcctct
    11881 ttataggaat ggagactacc tcctgtccaa caatgctctt ggatacgagt acgcctacct
    11941 gttggaccca ggtcattgca caacaccaga aatgccctct gatctgcaaa agacgtgaat
    12001 aatctgttca gacacccata tgcactctgt tccacacagg tcagaggttt gtccaggagt
    12061 tcttgacaga ggtgtaaaaa gtactcaaaa attttactca agtgaaagta caagtactta
    12121 gggaaaattt tactcaatta aaagtaaaag tatctggcta gaatcttact tgagtaaaag
    12181 taaaaaagta ctccattaaa attgtacttg agtattaagg aagtaaaagt aaaagcaaga
    12241 aagaaaacta gagattcttg tttaagcttt taatctcaaa aaacattaaa tgaaatgcat
    12301 acaaggtttt atcctgcttt agaactgttt gtatttaatt atcaaactat aagacagaca
    12361 atctaatgcc agtacacgct actcaaagtt gtaaaacctc agatttaact tcagtagaag
    12421 ctgattctca aaattgttag tgtcaagcct agctcttttg gggctgaaaa gcaatcctgc
    12481 agtgctgaaa agcctctcac aggcagccga tgcgggaaga ggtgtattag tcttgataga
    12541 gaggctgcaa atagcaggaa acgtgagcag agactccctg gtgtctgaaa cacaggccag
    12601 atgggccatt cgtacgctta atttcgtata gggataacag ggtaatgatc tagggtcgac
    12661 accagcaaag ttctagaatt tgtcgaaaca tttatgttat atatttcctg aaaaaaattc
    12721 tgagtaagtt cttaagtgtt attgccagca acataaacaa cagacggcaa aatgaataaa
    12781 tgataacaaa gcagtaggct taaataaacc taatttttat aggctgttct ctacaaccct
    12841 caaacagtga ttagttttgt acttataaac ttgccctttc attcatattt caagaaaatt
    12901 ggttcagaag atctggatat tctagcagtt gttcaagctc atggagggat cagtgacctg
    12961 attccacaat gactaggcct aatccagaaa ttagatgact gtcaacataa aaaggcacag
    13021 cactcactag ctgccctata tattttatta tattttacat atattatttt atttatttag
    13081 ctctgagtgc tgtactttct ggttaaagaa aactgcttac aacagctaac ctgtactacc
    13141 tcaggctcag ggaatttgga acaggtttgt ctggtttgtt tctttaacca tgcatgcttg
    13201 ttttcaacta tggcaacaca gtcacatggg acattacaga aatgatttgt cgatgacatg
    13261 cgacttttct ttaataaagc gcaaagatcc caaaaagcaa acttttaaca aaaatcatat
    13321 aattatattt tcaatccagc tttgtagcaa ctttgtgctg ctgttcactc agcaacagat
    13381 agtcagtata aggtcagtgt gtctcaaagc agtgccatct gtttcacaca ttgcgttcta
    13441 tatataagtg tgctggttga cacgacactg tataaggcct aggctaaaac acaaacaatg
    13501 tagaatgaca ctgtgttttt tttgtaaaca aatgttgttt ttggttaaac atctttgtga
    13561 aaacatcctc ctgtcatgta tttgctatat tcaaatgtta aacccgtgca gaatagaaca
    13621 tatac
//
